>Addgene plasmid #186638 | pJMH043 | addgene full sequence | sequence record 377949 | Addgene NGS Result
TCGCGCGTTTCGGTGATGACGGTGAAAACCTCTGACACATGCAGCTCCCGGAGACGGTCACAGCTTGTCT
GTAAGCGGATGCCGGGAGCAGACAAGCCCGTCAGGGCGCGTCAGCGGGTGTTGGCGGGTGTCGGGGCTGG
CTTAACTATGCGGCATCAGAGCAGATTGTACTGAGAGTGCACCATATGCGGTGTGAAATACCGCACAGAT
GCGTAAGGAGAAAATACCGCATCAGGCGCCATTCGCCATTCAGGCTGCGCAACTGTTGGGAAGGGCGATC
GGTGCGGGCCTCTTCGCTATTACGCCAGCTGGCGAAAGGGGGATGTGCTGCAAGGCGATTAAGTTGGGTA
ACGCCAGGGTTTTCCCAGTCACGACGTTGTAAAACGACGGCCAGTGTGCTACGGTAAATCCTTACCCAAT
GGCATGAGTTACAAAGACAAAATGCTGGCTCAGATCCCCCTGGATCTATCCAGGATTCACTTTGTCGGTC
CGTTGCCCTATGGACAATACCTGAAAGTGATTCAAGCCTCTGCAGTCCATGTATACTTAACTCGACCCTT
TGTATTGTCCTGGTCTATGATAGAAAGCCTTTCCACCGGTTGTCTAGTCATTGGTTCGGACACCCCCCCT
ATTCGGGAGGTCATTCAAGATGGCTATAACGGCTTACTGGTCGATTTCTTTTCTCCCAAACAAATCGCCG
ACCGGGTTGATGAGGTATTAGACCACCCCAACCGCATGGCAGATTTGCGAGTCCGAGCCAGGGAAACAGT
TATAGAGCGTTATGATCTGTCTAAATTGTTGTCAAAACAACTGCAACTGATTGAACAAGTCGCTCAAAAG
TCCCGGCCTACCTCTGGGGAACAGATTTCCTCCCAGCCCGTCATTGCATAGGCGATCGAGGTTTCCCTAA
CCCGAAACTTTGACCCCAAATTATCTAATTTGGCGCAGCCAAGTTGGTGGTCATAAATAACATATAATTC
CCATCAAATAGACCTTTGAGCTAGACGAAAAAAGGAGGAGTTCCCGGCAACAAAATCAAATCTGAGCCAA
ATCTTATCCGATGCTTATAACGCCTTTTTTGGCTGAAACTGGCTGAAATAAGGGGTGGGCAGGAACATAG
TAGGGATATATTTCGTCCCAAAGCACAAGAGTACCCAAGATAATCTTTAAGAGTAATGATTACAAGACAA
TTCTGGAGAAATTGATCCAAGAACCAATCATAATACACCCAAGCAATCCTAACCACACTACAGACATTGT
AGACAGAACAGTGGGGAAGGGACTAGACTTGCTGAGGGTAAAAAGGTTAAACTACTGCGGAACAATCTCT
GGTGTTTCAGGCAGTGTCTGTAGTCCCAACGGATCAAAAAACATCATTGCGGAGGAGTGAAACAAAATGA
GAGAAGCTGTGATCGCCGAGGTTTCAACACAGTTATCCGAAGTTGTAGGGGTTATCGAACGACATTTAGA
GCCAACCTTATTGGCGGTACACTTGTATGGTTCAGCTGTCGATGGAGGCCTTAAACCCCATTCCGATATT
GACCTTCTGGTCACTGTGACAGTTAGACTTGATGAAACCACTAGAAGGGCCCTGATCAATGACTTATTAG
AAACTTCTGCAAGTCCTGGTGAAAGTGAGATATTGAGGGCGGTAGAAGTCACAATTGTCGTGCACGATGA
CATTATCCCCTGGAGATACCCCGCTAAAAGGGAACTGCAATTTGGAGAGTGGCAGCGAAACGATATTCTA
GCAGGCATATTCGAACCTGCGACTATCGATATTGACCTTGCTATACTGTTGACAAAAGCCCGCGAGCATT
CTGTGGCACTAGTTGGACCGGCTGCCGAAGAATTATTTGATCCTGTTCCGGAACAAGACCTTTTCGAAGC
ACTGAATGAGACCCTAACTCTCTGGAACAGTCCACCCGATTGGGCCGGAGACGAGCGGAATGTTGTATTA
ACCTTGAGCCGAATCTGGTATTCGGCGGTGACTGGCAAAATAGCTCCAAAAGATGTTGCAGCGGACTGGG
CTATGGAAAGGTTACCTGCACAATATCAGCCGGTTATACTAGAGGCACGGCAAGCGTACCTCGGGCAGGA
AGAGGATCGCTTAGCTTCAAGAGCCGACCAATTGGAAGAGTTCGTACACTACGTCAAAGGGGAAATTACC
AAAGTCGTGGGTAAATAATGACATAGGGGTTAAGGAGCGATAGGCGATTGGGGTTGGCGTAAGCTACCAA
AAGCGATCGCTTCTATCCCTGAAAAATGCCAGACCTCAATCTTGTCAATTTTCCCCCGAATAGGGGGAAT
TTTATTTTGATTTAAGAATTACTTGGTCATTGGTGAGCTACAATCCGGGAATGCTTAATCTAACTTACGA
GTGTAAATTATGGCATGACCTATAGCCTCAGAATTGCGGATATCCCTACCAGTGAGAGACCCCGTGAAAG
ATTAATGGCTTTCGGACCCCAAAGCCTCTCTACAGCAGAATTAATAGCGATTTTGTTGGGAACAGGTCAG
GGAGCCGGGAAACTCTCGTCGGTTGGTCTGGGACAATACATATTAAAGGAACTCAGCCAGTGTGAGGAAG
ATCCCCTTTCGGTGATGCGAAATGTGGGGGTTGGGGAACTTACTAAAATTCACGGAGTTGGTCCGGCTAA
GGCTACTACTATCATAGCTGCGATCGAATTGGGAAAGCGAGTCTTTCTATCTAAACCCCCGGAATTGACG
GTCATTGACAGCCCCCAAGCGGCTGCTAATGCTCTCAGCCATAATTTGATGTGGCAGACACAAGAAAGAT
TTGCTATCTTGTTAATGGATGTGAAAAACCGCCTATTGGGAACTAAGCTGTTGACCATAGGAACGGCTAC
GGAAACGCTGGCTCATCCCCGTGAAATTTTCCGGGAGGTACTCAAACACAATGCCACCCGTCTGATTATT
GCTCATAATCACCCATCAGGAAATGTTGAACCTAGTCATCAAGATATCGAGCTGACCCGCCAACTTCTCG
AAGGGGGTCAATTCTTGTCTTTACCTATCCTTGACCACCTGATATTAGGTAACGGAGATTATGGGAGTAT
TCGCCAAATGACAAAATTATGGGAAGAATACCCCCAAGGAGAATAGGGAATTATTTGTCGGAAATGGGGA
CTGATTCATTGATCAGTAAACCGACGGGGAAATACTGGAGCTTGGCGTAATCATGGTCATAGCTGTTTCC
TGTGTGAAATTGTTATCCGCTCACAATTCCACACAACATACGAGCCGGAAGCATAAAGTGTAAAGCCTGG
GGTGCCTAATGAGTGAGCTAACTCACATTAATTGCGTTGCGCTCACTGCCCGCTTTCCAGTCGGGAAACC
TGTCGTGCCAGCTGCATTAATGAATCGGCCAACGCGCGGGGAGAGGCGGTTTGCGTATTGGGCGCTCTTC
CGCTTCCTCGCTCACTGACTCGCTGCGCTCGGTCGTTCGGCTGCGGCGAGCGGTATCAGCTCACTCAAAG
GCGGTAATACGGTTATCCACAGAATCAGGGGATAACGCAGGAAAGAACATGTGAGCAAAAGGCCAGCAAA
AGGCCAGGAACCGTAAAAAGGCCGCGTTGCTGGCGTTTTTCCATAGGCTCCGCCCCCCTGACGAGCATCA
CAAAAATCGACGCTCAAGTCAGAGGTGGCGAAACCCGACAGGACTATAAAGATACCAGGCGTTTCCCCCT
GGAAGCTCCCTCGTGCGCTCTCCTGTTCCGACCCTGCCGCTTACCGGATACCTGTCCGCCTTTCTCCCTT
CGGGAAGCGTGGCGCTTTCTCATAGCTCACGCTGTAGGTATCTCAGTTCGGTGTAGGTCGTTCGCTCCAA
GCTGGGCTGTGTGCACGAACCCCCCGTTCAGCCCGACCGCTGCGCCTTATCCGGTAACTATCGTCTTGAG
TCCAACCCGGTAAGACACGACTTATCGCCACTGGCAGCAGCCACTGGTAACAGGATTAGCAGAGCGAGGT
ATGTAGGCGGTGCTACAGAGTTCTTGAAGTGGTGGCCTAACTACGGCTACACTAGAAGAACAGTATTTGG
TATCTGCGCTCTGCTGAAGCCAGTTACCTTCGGAAAAAGAGTTGGTAGCTCTTGATCCGGCAAACAAACC
ACCGCTGGTAGCGGTGGTTTTTTTGTTTGCAAGCAGCAGATTACGCGCAGAAAAAAAGGATCTCAAGAAG
ATCCTTTGATCTTTTCTACGGGGTCTGACGCTCAGTGGAACGAAAACTCACGTTAAGGGATTTTGGTCAT
GAGATTATCAAAAAGGATCTTCACCTAGATCCTTTTAAATTAAAAATGAAGTTTTAAATCAATCTAAAGT
ATATATGAGTAAACTTGGTCTGACAGTTACCAATGCTTAATCAGTGAGGCACCTATCTCAGCGATCTGTC
TATTTCGTTCATCCATAGTTGCCTGACTCCCCGTCGTGTAGATAACTACGATACGGGAGGGCTTACCATC
TGGCCCCAGTGCTGCAATGATACCGCGAGACCCACGCTCACCGGCTCCAGATTTATCAGCAATAAACCAG
CCAGCCGGAAGGGCCGAGCGCAGAAGTGGTCCTGCAACTTTATCCGCCTCCATCCAGTCTATTAATTGTT
GCCGGGAAGCTAGAGTAAGTAGTTCGCCAGTTAATAGTTTGCGCAACGTTGTTGCCATTGCTACAGGCAT
CGTGGTGTCACGCTCGTCGTTTGGTATGGCTTCATTCAGCTCCGGTTCCCAACGATCAAGGCGAGTTACA
TGATCCCCCATGTTGTGCAAAAAAGCGGTTAGCTCCTTCGGTCCTCCGATCGTTGTCAGAAGTAAGTTGG
CCGCAGTGTTATCACTCATGGTTATGGCAGCACTGCATAATTCTCTTACTGTCATGCCATCCGTAAGATG
CTTTTCTGTGACTGGTGAGTACTCAACCAAGTCATTCTGAGAATAGTGTATGCGGCGACCGAGTTGCTCT
TGCCCGGCGTCAATACGGGATAATACCGCGCCACATAGCAGAACTTTAAAAGTGCTCATCATTGGAAAAC
GTTCTTCGGGGCGAAAACTCTCAAGGATCTTACCGCTGTTGAGATCCAGTTCGATGTAACCCACTCGTGC
ACCCAACTGATCTTCAGCATCTTTTACTTTCACCAGCGTTTCTGGGTGAGCAAAAACAGGAAGGCAAAAT
GCCGCAAAAAAGGGAATAAGGGCGACACGGAAATGTTGAATACTCATACTCTTCCTTTTTCAATATTATT
GAAGCATTTATCAGGGTTATTGTCTCATGAGCGGATACATATTTGAATGTATTTAGAAAAATAAACAAAT
AGGGGTTCCGCGCACATTTCCCCGAAAAGTGCCACCTGACGTCTAAGAAACCATTATTATCATGACATTA
ACCTATAAAAATAGGCGTATCACGAGGCCCTTTCGTC
Features (pLannotate 1.2.2; 12 found; start..end, strand, type, name):
    137..236     +  misc_feature   bom (fragment): basis of mobility region from pBR322
    242..396     -  CDS            lacZα (fragment): LacZα fragment of β-galactosidase; lacZ fragment
   1397..2185    +  CDS            aadA: S3AD_ECOLX - Experimental evidence at protein level: Swiss-Prot protein existence level 1. Mediates bacterial resistance to the antibiotics streptomycin and spectinomycin. From Escherichia coli.
   2395..3117    +  CDS            Y2667_TRIEI: Protein inferred from homology: Swiss-Prot protein existence level 3. From Trichodesmium erythraeum (strain IMS101).
   3230..3246    -  protein_bind   lac operator: The lac repressor binds to the lac operator to inhibit transcription in E. coli. This inhibition can be relieved by adding lactose or isopropyl-β-D-thiogalactopyranoside (IPTG). lac repressor encoded by lacI
   3254..3284    -  promoter       lac promoter: promoter for the E. coli lac operon
   3299..3320    -  protein_bind   CAP binding site: CAP binding activates transcription in the presence of cAMP. E. coli catabolite activator protein
   3333..3425    -  CDS            lacI (fragment): lac repressor; lacI; The lac repressor binds to the lac operator to inhibit transcription in E. coli. This inhibition can be relieved by adding lactose or isopropyl-β-D-thiogalactopyranoside (IPTG).
   3608..4196    -  rep_origin     ori: high-copy-number ColE1/pMB1/pBR322/pUC origin of replication
   4367..5227    -  CDS            AmpR: β-lactamase; bla; confers resistance to ampicillin, carbenicillin, and related antibiotics
   5228..5332    -  promoter       AmpR promoter: bla
   5427..35      +  CDS            rop (fragment) (across the origin): Rop protein, which maintains plasmids at low copy number; rop
