[The description below was written by a language model from this plasmid's Addgene catalogue record and pLannotate feature annotations shown in this document.]
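Description:
pJMH043 is an integration (gene-targeting) plasmid built on the pJMH022 backbone, a synthesised pUC-style cloning vector, and is associated with work on engineering the edible filamentous cyanobacterium Arthrospira platensis. It is propagated in E. coli using a high-copy ColE1/pUC-type origin and selected with ampicillin through the AmpR β-lactamase gene and its native promoter. The sequenced plasmid is about 5.4 kb. Remnants of the cloning-vector scaffold flank the insert region: a lacZα fragment on one side and the lac promoter, lac operator, CAP binding site and a short lacI fragment on the other. Partial bom and rop sequences are also present. None of these appears to have a designed role in the payload.

The payload is aadA.co, a 792 bp aminoglycoside adenylyltransferase gene conferring streptomycin/spectinomycin resistance; the ".co" suffix presumably denotes a codon-optimised version, although the record does not spell this out. According to the stated purpose, it sits between homology arms for the oscillin locus, so double crossover would be expected to insert the marker at that chromosomal site and allow selection of recombinants on streptomycin or spectinomycin. The arms are not annotated as such in the feature table. The unannotated stretch upstream of aadA and the region downstream, which contains an open reading frame matched by homology to a Trichodesmium erythraeum protein, are in the positions where they would be expected. The promoter driving aadA.co is not annotated or stated. With no cyanobacterial replication origin annotated, the plasmid probably acts as a non-replicating suicide vector in the target host, serving as a marker-only construct for targeting the oscillin site.
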