Addgene plasmid #186638: pJMH043
Purpose: aadA.co between homology arms for oscillin
Depositing lab: Adam Arkin. Depositing organization: University of California, Berkeley. Publication: Acetaminophen production in the edible, filamentous cyanobacterium Arthrospira platensis. Hilzinger JM, Friedline S, Sivanandan D, Cheng YF, Yamazaki S, Clark DS, Skerker JM, Arkin AP. Biotechnol Bioeng. 2025 Jan;122(1):44-52. doi: 10.1002/bit.28858. Epub 2024 Oct 11. PubMed 39392130.
Backbone
  Vector backbone: pJMH022
  Backbone manufacturer: Genscript
  Backbone size w/o insert (bp): 4641
  Vector type: Bacterial Expression, Synthetic Biology
  Selectable markers: Streptomycin/Spectinomycin
Growth in bacteria
  Bacterial resistance: Ampicillin, 100 μg/mL
  Growth temperature: 37°C
  Growth strain: DH5alpha
  Copy number: Unknown
Gene/Insert
  Gene/Insert name: aadA.co
  Insert size (bp): 792
Resource information
  A portion of this plasmid was derived from a plasmid made by: Genscript Corp.
Terms and licenses: Academic/Nonprofit Terms; Industry Terms: Not Available to Industry
Depositor comments: Please visit https://www.biorxiv.org/content/10.1101/2022.06.30.498297v1 for bioRxiv preprint.
How to cite: pJMH043 was a gift from Adam Arkin (Addgene plasmid # 186638 ; http://n2t.net/addgene:186638 ; RRID:Addgene_186638)
